>Addgene plasmid #69927 | pET28-MBP-TEV-AICD | depositor full sequence | sequence record 124154 | pET28-MBP-TEV-AICD sequence 6592 bps
TGGCGAATGGG
[124 nt withheld, positions 12-135]
C
[91 nt withheld, positions 137-227]
A
[49 nt withheld, positions 229-277]
CCTTTGACGTTGGAGTCCACGTTCTTT
[37 nt withheld, positions 305-341]
ACCCTATCTCGGTCTATTCTTTTGATTTATAAGGGATTTTGCCGATTTCGGCCTATTGGTTAAAAAATGA
GCTGATTTAACAAAAATTTAACGCGAATTTTAACAAAATATTAACGTTTACAATTTCAGGTGGCACTTTT
CGGGGAAATGTGCGCGGAACCCCTATTTGTTTATTTTTCTAAATACATTCAAATATGTATCCGCTCATGA
ATTAATTCTTAGAAAAACTCATCGAGCATCAAATGAAACTGCAATTTATTCATATCAGGATTATCAATAC
CATATTTTTGAAAAAGCCGTTTCTGTAATGAAGGAGAAAACTCACCGAGGCAGTTCCATAGGATGGCAAG
ATCCTGGTATCGGTCTGCGATTCCGACTCGTCCAACATCAATACAACCTATTAATTTCCCCTCGTCAAAA
ATAAGGTTATCAAGTGAGAAATCACCATGAGTGACGACTGAATCCGGTGAGAATGGCAAAAGTTTATGCA
TTTCTTTCCAGACTTGTTCAACAGGCCAGCCATTACGCTCGTCATCAAAATCACTCGCATCAACCAAACC
GTTATTCATTCGTGATTGCGCCTGAGCGAGACGAAATACGCGATCGCTGTTAAAAGGACAATTACAAACA
GGAATCGAATGCAACCGGCGCAGGAACACTGCCAGCGCATCAACAATATTTTCACCTGAATCAGGATATT
CTTCTAATACCTGGAATGCTGTTTTCCCGGGGATCGCAGTGGTGAGTAACCATGCATCATCAGGAGTACG
GATAAAATGCTTGATGGTCGGAAGAGGCATAAATTCCGTCAGCCAGTTTAGTCTGACCATCTCATCTGTA
ACATCATTGGCAACGCTACCTTTGCCATGTTTCAGAAACAACTCTGGCGCATCGGGCTTCCCATACAATC
GATAGATTGTCGCACCTGATTGCCCGACATTATCGCGAGCCCATTTATACCCATATAAATCAGCATCCAT
GTTGGAATTTAATCGCGGCCTAGAGCAAGACGTTTCCCGTTGAATATGGCTCATAACACCCCTTGTATTA
CTGTTTATGTAAGCAGACAGTTTTATTGTTCATGACCAAAATCCCTTAACGTGAGTTTTCGTTCCACTGA
GCGTCAGACCCCGTAGAAAAGATCAAAGGATCTTCTTGAGATCCTTTTTTTCTGCGCGTAATCTGCTGCT
TGCAAACAAAAAAACCACCGCTACCAGCGGTGGTTTGTTTGCCGGATCAAGAGCTACCAACTCTTTTTCC
GAAGGTAACTGGCTTCAGCAGAGCGCAGATACCAAATACTGTCCTTCTAGTGTAGCCGTAGTTAGGCCAC
CACTTCAAGAACTCTGTAGCACCGCCTACATACCTCGCTCTGCTAATCCTGTTACCAGTGGCTGCTGCCA
GTGGCGATAAGTCGTGTCTTACCGGGTTGGACTCAAGACGATAGTTACCGGATAAGGCGCAGCGGTCGGG
CTGAACGGGGGGTTCGTGCACACAGCCCAGCTTGGAGCGAACGACCTACACCGAACTGAGATACCTACAG
CGTGAGCTATGAGAAAGCGCCACGCTTCCCGAAGGGAGAAAGGCGGACAGGTATCCGGTAAGCGGCAGGG
TCGGAACAGGAGAGCGCACGAGGGAGCTTCCAGGGGGAAACGCCTGGTATCTTTATAGTCCTGTCGGGTT
TCGCCACCTCTGACTTGAGCGTCGATTTTTGTGATGCTCGTCAGGGGGGCGGAGCCTATGGAAAAACGCC
AGCAACGCGGCCTTTTTACGGTTCCTGGCCTTTTGCTGGCCTTTTGCTCACATGTTCTTTCCTGCGTTAT
CCCCTGATTCTGTGGATAACCGTATTACCGCCTTTGAGTGAGCTGATACCGCTCGCCGCAGCCGAACGAC
CGAGCGCAGCGAGTCAGTGAGCGAGGAAGCGGAAGAGCGCCTGATGCGGTATTTTCTCCTTACGCATCTG
TGCGGTATTTCACACCGCATATATGGTGCACTCTCAGTACAATCTGCTCTGATGCCGCATAGTTAAGCCA
GTATACACTCCGCTATCGCTACGTGACTGGGTCATGGCTGCGCCCCGACACCCGCCAACACCCGCTGACG
CGCCCTGACGGGCTTGTCTGCTCCCGGCATCCGCTTACAGACAAGCTGTGACCGTCTCCGGGAGCTGCAT
GTGTCAGAGGTTTTCACCGTCATCACCGAAACGCGCGAGGCAGCTGCGGTAAAGCTCATCAGCGTGGTCG
TGAAGCGATTCACAGATGTCTGCCTGTTCATCCGCGTCCAGCTCGTTGAGTTTCTCCAGAAGCGTTAATG
TCTGGCTTCTGATAAAGCGGGCCATGTTAAGGGCGGTTTTTTCCTGTTTGGTCACTGATGCCTCCGTGTA
AGGGGGATTTCTGTTCATGGGGGTAATGATACCGATGAAACGAGAGAGGATGCTCACGATACGGGTTACT
GATGATGAACATGCCCGGTTACTGGAACGTTGTGAGGGTAAACAACTGGCGGTATGGATGCGGCGGGACC
AGAGAAAAATCACTCAGGGTCAATGCCAGCGCTTCGTTAATACAGATGTAGGTGTTCCACAGGGTAGCCA
GCAGCATCCTGCGATGCAGATCCGGAACATAATGGTGCAGGGCGCTGACTTCCGCGTTTCCAGACTTTAC
GAAACACGGAAACCGAAGACCATTCATGTTGTTGCTCAGGTCGCAGACGTTTTGCAGCAGCAGTCGCTTC
ACGTTCGCTCGCGTATCGGTGATTCATTCTGCTAACCAGTAAGGCAACCCCGCCAGCCTAGCCGGGTCCT
CAACGACAGGAGCACGATCATGCGCACCCGTGGGGCCGCCATGCCGGCGATAATGGCCTGCTTCTCGCCG
AAACGTTTGGTGGCGGGACCAGTGACGAAGGCTTGAGCGAGGGCGTGCAAGATTCCGAATACCGCAAGCG
ACAGGCCGATCATCGTCGCGCTCCAGCGAAAGCGGTCCTCGCCGAAAATGACCCAGAGCGCTGCCGGCAC
CTGTCCTACGAGTTGCATGATAAAGAAGACAGTCATAAGTGCGGCGACGATAGTCATGCCCCGCGCCCAC
CGGAAGGAGCTGACTGGGTTGAAGGCTCTCAAGGGCATCGGTCGAGATCCCGGTGCCTAATGAGTGAGCT
AACTTACATTAATTGCGTTGCGCTCACTGCCCGCTTTCCAGTCGGGAAACCTGTCGTGCCAGCTGCATTA
ATGAATCGGCCAACGCGCGGGGAGAGGCGGTTTGCGTATTGGGCGCCAGGGTGGTTTTTCTTTTCACCAG
TGAGACGGGCAACAGCTGATTGCCCTTCACCGCCTGGCCCTGAGAGAGTTGCAGCAAGCGGTCCACGCTG
GTTTGCCCCAGCAGGCGAAAATCCTGTTTGATGGTGGTTAACGGCGGGATATAACATGAGCTGTCTTCGG
TATCGTCGTATCCCACTACCGAGATATCCGCACCAACGCGCAGCCCGGACTCGGTAATGGCGCGCATTGC
GCCCAGCGCCATCTGATCGTTGGCAACCAGCATCGCAGTGGGAACGATGCCCTCATTCAGCATTTGCATG
GTTTGTTGAAAACCGGACATGGCACTCCAGTCGCCTTCCCGTTCCGCTATCGGCTGAATTTGATTGCGAG
TGAGATATTTATGCCAGCCAGCCAGACGCAGACGCGCCGAGACAGAACTTAATGGGCCCGCTAACAGCGC
GATTTGCTGGTGACCCAATGCGACCAGATGCTCCACGCCCAGTCGCGTACCGTCTTCATGGGAGAAAATA
ATACTGTTGATGGGTGTCTGGTCAGAGACATCAAGAAATAACGCCGGAACATTAGTGCAGGCAGCTTCCA
CAGCAATGGCATCCTGGTCATCCAGCGGATAGTTAATGATCAGCCCACTGACGCGTTGCGCGAGAAGATT
GTGCACCGCCGCTTTACAGGCTTCGACGCCGCTTCGTTCTACCATCGACACCACCACGCTGGCACCCAGT
TGATCGGCGCGAGATTTAATCGCCGCGACAATTTGCGACGGCGCGTGCAGGGCCAGACTGGAGGTGGCAA
CGCCAATCAGCAACGACTGTTTGCCCGCCAGTTGTTGTGCCACGCGGTTGGGAATGTAATTCAGCTCCGC
CATCGCCGCTTCCACTTTTTCCCGCGTTTTCGCAGAAACGTGGCTGGCCTGGTTCACCACGCGGGAAACG
GTCTGATAAGAGACACCGGCATACTCTGCGACATCGTATAACGTTACTGGTTTCACATTCACCACCCTGA
ATTGACTCTCTTCCGGGCGCTATCATGCCATACCGCGAAAGGTTTTGCGCCATTCGATGGTGTCCGGGAT
CTCGACGCTCTCCCTTATGCGACTCCTGCATTAGGAAGCAGCCCAGTAGTAGGTTGAGGCCGTTGAGCAC
CGCCGCCGCAAGGAATGGTGCATGCAAGGAGATGGCGCCCAACAGTCCCCCGGCCACGGGGCCTGCCACC
ATACCCACGCCGAAACAAGCGCTCATGAGCCCGAAGTGGCGAGCCCGATCTTCCCCATCGGTGATGTCGG
CGATATAGGCGCCAGCAACCGCACCTGTGGCGCCGGTGATGCCGGCCACGATGCGTCCGGCGTAGAGGAT
CGAGATCTCGATCCCGCGAAATTAATACGACTCACTATAGGGGAATTGTGAGCGGATAACAATTCCCCTC
TAGAAATAATTTTGTTTAACTTTAAGAAGGAGATATACCATGGGCAGCAGCCATCATCATCATCATCACA
GCAGCGGCCTGGTGCCGCGCGGCAGCCATATGGCTAGCGGTAAAATCGAAGAAGGTAAACTGGTAATCTG
GATTAACGGCGATAAAGGCTATAACGGTCTCGCTGAAGTCGGTAAGAAATTCGAGAAAGATACCGGAATT
AAAGTCACCGTTGAGCATCCGGATAAACTGGAAGAGAAATTCCCACAGGTTGCGGCAACTGGCGATGGCC
CTGACATTATCTTCTGGGCACACGACCGCTTTGGTGGCTACGCTCAATCTGGCCTGTTGGCTGAAATCAC
CCCGGACAAAGCGTTCCAGGACAAGCTGTATCCGTTTACCTGGGATGCCGTACGTTACAACGGCAAGCTG
ATTGCTTACCCGATCGCTGTTGAAGCGTTATCGCTGATTTATAACAAAGATCTGCTGCCGAACCCGCCAA
AAACCTGGGAAGAGATCCCGGCGCTGGATAAAGAACTGAAAGCGAAAGGTAAGAGCGCGCTGATGTTCAA
CCTGCAAGAACCGTACTTCACCTGGCCGCTGATTGCTGCTGACGGGGGTTATGCGTTCAAGTATGAAAAC
GGCAAGTACGACATTAAAGACGTGGGCGTGGATAACGCTGGCGCGAAAGCGGGTCTGACCTTCCTGGTTG
ACCTGATTAAAAACAAACACATGAATGCAGACACCGATTACTCCATCGCAGAAGCTGCCTTTAATAAAGG
CGAAACAGCGATGACCATCAACGGCCCGTGGGCATGGTCCAACATCGACACCAGCAAAGTGAATTATGGT
GTAACGGTACTGCCGACCTTCAAGGGTCAACCATCCAAACCGTTCGTTGGCGTGCTGAGCGCAGGTATTA
ACGCCGCCAGTCCGAACAAAGAGCTGGCGAAAGAGTTCCTCGAAAACTATCTGCTGACTGATGAAGGTCT
GGAAGCGGTTAATAAAGACAAACCGCTGGGTGCCGTAGCGCTGAAGTCTTACGAGGAAGAGTTGGCGAAA
GATCCACGTATTGCCGCCACCATGGAAAACGCCCAGAAAGGTGAAATCATGCCGAACATCCCGCAGATGT
CCGCTTTCTGGTATGCCGTGCGTACTGCGGTGATCAACGCCGCCAGCGGTCGTCAGACTGTCGATGAAGC
CCTGAAAGACGCGCAGACTCGTATCACCAAGGGTGAAAATCTATACTTCCAAGGATCCTGTGGTAAGAAG
AAACAGTACACATCCATTCATCATGGTGTGGTGGAGGTTGACGCCGCTGTCACCCCAGAGGAGCGCCACC
TGTCCAAGATGCAGCAGAACGGCTACGAAAATCCAACCTACAAGTTCTTTGAGCAGATGCAGAACTAGCT
CGAGCACCACCACCACCACCACTGAGATCCGGCTGCTAACAAAGCCCGAAAGGAAGCTGAGTTGGCTGCT
GCCACCGCTGAGCAATAACTAGCATAACCCCTTGGGGCCTCTAAACGGGTCTTGAGGGGTTTTTTGCTGA
AAGGAGGAACTATATCCGGAT
Features (pLannotate 1.2.2; 22 found; start..end, strand, type, name):
     12..467     +  rep_origin     f1 ori (sequence partly withheld): f1 bacteriophage origin of replication; arrow indicates direction of (+) strand synthesis
    494..551     +  promoter       AmpR promoter (fragment): bla
    560..1375    -  CDS            KanR: aminoglycoside phosphotransferase; aph(3')-Ia; confers resistance to kanamycin in bacteria or G418 (Geneticin®) in eukaryotes
   1497..2085    +  rep_origin     ori: high-copy-number ColE1/pMB1/pBR322/pUC origin of replication
   2271..2413    -  misc_feature   bom: basis of mobility region from pBR322
   2515..2706    -  CDS            rop: Rop protein, which maintains plasmids at low copy number; rop
   2723..3103    +  CDS            YPB1_ECOLX: Protein predicted: Swiss-Prot protein existence level 4. From Escherichia coli.
   3175..3466    -  CDS            TcR (fragment): tetracycline efflux protein; tet; confers resistance to tetracycline
   3481..3502    -  protein_bind   CAP binding site: CAP binding activates transcription in the presence of cAMP. E. coli catabolite activator protein
   3515..4597    -  CDS            lacI: lac repressor; lacI; The lac repressor binds to the lac operator to inhibit transcription in E. coli. This inhibition can be relieved by adding lactose or isopropyl-β-D-thiogalactopyranoside (IPTG).
   4598..4675    -  promoter       lacI promoter: lacI
   4683..4962    -  CDS            TcR (fragment): tetracycline efflux protein; tet; confers resistance to tetracycline
   4984..5002    +  promoter       T7 promoter: promoter for bacteriophage T7 RNA polymerase
   5003..5027    +  protein_bind   lac operator: The lac repressor binds to the lac operator to inhibit transcription in E. coli. This inhibition can be relieved by adding lactose or isopropyl-β-D-thiogalactopyranoside (IPTG). lac repressor encoded by lacI
   5042..5064    +  RBS            RBS: efficient ribosome binding site from bacteriophage T7 gene 10 (Olins and Rangwala, 1989)
   5083..5099    +  CDS            capTEV™ (fragment): composite tag for in vivo biotinylation, TEV protease cleavage, and 6xHis tagging
   5110..5127    +  CDS            thrombin site: thrombin recognition and cleavage site
   5143..6240    +  CDS            MBP: maltose binding protein from E. coli; malE (mutated); This version of the gene does not encode a signal sequence, so MBP will remain in the cytosol.
   6286..6426    +  CDS            APP (fragment): A4_CAVPO - Experimental evidence at protein level: Swiss-Prot protein existence level 1. N-APP binds TNFRSF21 triggering caspase activation and degeneration of both neuronal cell bodies (via caspase-3) and axons (via caspase-6). From Cavia porcellus (Guinea pig).
   6436..6453    +  CDS            9xHis (fragment): 9xHis affinity tag
   6463..6512    +  CDS            SET1 (fragment): solubility-enhancement tag derived from T7 phage gene 10B
   6520..6567    +  terminator     T7 terminator: transcription terminator for bacteriophage T7 RNA polymerase
