[The description below was written by a language model from this plasmid's Addgene catalogue record and pLannotate feature annotations shown in this document.]
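Description:
pET28-MBP-TEV-AICD is a 6,592 bp bacterial expression plasmid built on the pET28-MBP-TEV backbone, a pET28-type vector adapted for making maltose-binding protein fusions in E. coli. It is selected with kanamycin through the aph(3')-Ia gene. Replication relies on a ColE1/pBR322-type origin accompanied by the bom region and the rop gene, which fits the low copy number recorded in the catalogue entry. An f1 origin is also present. The short tetracycline-resistance and AmpR-promoter fragments in the annotation appear to be backbone remnants, not functional elements.

The expression cassette is the standard pET arrangement. A T7 promoter with an adjacent lac operator and the T7 gene 10 ribosome binding site drives the open reading frame, and a T7 terminator closes the unit. The plasmid-borne lacI keeps transcription repressed until IPTG is added, in a host that supplies T7 RNA polymerase. The coding region begins with a short leader that includes a His-tag-like match and a thrombin site. This is followed by a signal-sequence-less, cytosolic MBP and then, according to the record, a TEV protease site, although TEV is not separately annotated.

The insert is the 47-amino-acid intracellular domain of human amyloid precursor protein (AICD), cloned between BamHI and XhoI. The annotation software matched this segment to guinea pig APP, presumably because the region is conserved, but the catalogue gives the species as human. A His-tag sequence is annotated downstream of the insert, and the record does not say whether it is translated. The plasmid is intended for producing soluble MBP-TEV-AICD, and the associated publication concerns APP binding to the PIKfyve complex.
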