Addgene plasmid #69927: pET28-MBP-TEV-AICD
Purpose: bacterial expression of MBP-TEV-AICD
Depositing lab: Zita Balklava & Thomas Wassmer. Depositing organization: Aston University. Publication: APP controls the formation of PI(3,5)P vesicles through its binding of the PIKfyve complex. Currinn H, Guscott B, Balklava Z, Rothnie A, Wassmer T. Cell Mol Life Sci. 2015 Jul 28. 10.1007/s00018-015-1993-0 PubMed 26216398.
Backbone
  Vector backbone: pET28-MBP-TEV
  Backbone manufacturer: Dr. Zita Balklava and Dr. Thomas Wassmer, Addgene plasmid #69929
  Total vector size (bp): 6592
  Vector type: Bacterial Expression
Growth in bacteria
  Bacterial resistance: Kanamycin, 50 μg/mL
  Growth temperature: 37°C
  Growth strain: DH5alpha
  Copy number: Low Copy
Gene/Insert
  Gene/Insert name: AICD (alt name: APP intracellular domain)
  Species: H. sapiens (human)
  Mutation: 47 aa long
  Entrez Gene: APP (a.k.a. AAA, ABETA, ABPP, AD1, APPI, CTFgamma, CVAP, PN-II, PN2, alpha-sAPP, preA4)
  Promoter: T7
  Tag / fusion protein: MBP-TEV (N terminal on backbone)
  Cloning method: Restriction Enzyme; 5′ cloning site BamHI (not destroyed); 3′ cloning site XhoI (not destroyed)
  Sequencing primers: 5′ T7; 3′ T7 terminal
Terms and licenses: Academic/Nonprofit Terms; Industry Terms: Not Available to Industry
How to cite: pET28-MBP-TEV-AICD was a gift from Zita Balklava & Thomas Wassmer (Addgene plasmid # 69927 ; http://n2t.net/addgene:69927 ; RRID:Addgene_69927)
