>Addgene plasmid #69927 | pET28-MBP-TEV-AICD | addgene partial sequence | sequence record 127402 | T7 5'-TAATACGACTCACTATAGGG-3'
TAAGAAGGAGATATACCATGGGCAGCAGCCATCATCATCATCATCACAGCAGCGGCCTGGTGCCGCGCGG
CAGCCATATGGCTAGCGGTAAAATCGAAGAAGGTAAACTGGTAATCTGGATTAACGGCGATAAAGGCTAT
AACGGTCTCGCTGAAGTCGGTAAGAAATTCGAGAAAGATACCGGAATTAAAGTCACCGTTGAGCATCCGG
ATAAACTGGAAGAGAAATTCCCACAGGTTGCGGCAACTGGCGATGGCCCTGACATTATCTTCTGGGCACA
CGACCGCTTTGGTGGCTACGCTCAATCTGGCCTGTTGGCTGAAATCACCCCGGACAAAGCGTTCCAGGAC
AAGCTGTATCCGTTTACCTGGGATGCCGTACGTTACAACGGCAAGCTGATTGCTTACCCGATCGCTGTTG
AAGCGTTATCGCTGATTTATAACAAAGATCTGCTGCCGAACCCGCCAAAAACCTGGGAAGAGATCCCGGC
GCTGGATAAAGAACTGAAAGCGAAAGGTAAGAGCGCGCTGATGTTCAACCTGCAAGAACCGTACTTCACC
TGGCCGCTGATTGCTGCTGACGGGGGTTATGCGTTCAAGTATGAAAACGGCAAGTACGACATTAAAGACG
TGGGCGTGGATAACGCTGGCGCGAAAGCGGGTCTGACCTTCCTGGTTGACCTGATTAAAAACAAACACAT
GAATGCAGACACCGATTACTCCATCGCAGAAGCTGCCTTTAATAAAGGCGAAACAGCGATGACCATCAAC
GGCCCGTGGGCATGGTCCAACATCGACACCAGCAAAGTGAATTATGGTGTAACGGTACTGCCGACCTTCA
AGGGTCAACCATCCAAACCGTTCGTTGGCGTGCTGAGCGCAGGTATTAACGCCGCCAGTCCGAACAAAGA
GCTGGCGAAAGAGTTCCTCGAAAACTATCTGCTGACTGATGAAGGTCTGGAAGCGGTTAATAAAGACAAA
CCGCTGGGTGCCGTAGCGCTGAAGTCTTACGAGGAAGAGTTGGCGAAAGATCCACGTATTGCCG
