>Addgene plasmid #69927 | pET28-MBP-TEV-AICD | addgene partial sequence | sequence record 127403 | T7term 5'-GCTAGTTATTGCTCAGCGG-3'
GGTGGTGGTGCTCGAGCTAGTTCTGCATCTGCTCAAAGAACTTGTAGGTTGGATTTTCGTAGCCGTTCTG
CTGCATCTTGGACAGGTGGCGCTCCTCTGGGGTGACAGCGGCGTCAACCTCCACCACACCATGATGAATG
GATGTGTACTGTTTCTTCTTACCACAGGATCCTTGGAAGTATAGATTTTCACCCTTGGTGATACGAGTCT
GCGCGTCTTTCAGGGCTTCATCGACAGTCTGACGACCGCTGGCGGCGTTGATCACCGCAGTACGCACGGC
ATACCAGAAAGCGGACATCTGCGGGATGTTCGGCATGATTTCACCTTTCTGGGCGTTTTCCATGGTGGCG
GCAATACGTGGATCTTTCGCCAACTCTTCCTCGTAAGACTTCAGCGCTACGGCACCCAGCGGTTTGTCTT
TATTAACCGCTTCCAGACCTTCATCAGTCAGCAGATAGTTTTCGAGGAACTCTTTCGCCAGCTCTTTGTT
CGGACTGGCGGCGTTAATACCTGCGCTCAGCACGCCAACGAACGGTTTGGATGGTTGACCCTTGAAGGTC
GGCAGTACCGTTACACCATAATTCACTTTGCTGGTGTCGATGTTGGACCATGCCCACGGGCCGTTGATGG
TCATCGCTGTTTCGCCTTTATTAAAGGCAGCTTCTGCGATGGAGTAATCGGTGTCTGCATTCATGTGTTT
GTTTTTAATCAGGTCAACCAGGAAGGTCAGACCCGCTTTCGCGCCAGCGTTATCCACGCCCACGTCTTTA
ATGTCGTACTTGCCGTTTTCATACTTGAACGCATAACCCCCGTCAGCAGC
